>Addgene plasmid #227155 | pCS2+8-PCSK1-flag-tev-halo-his | addgene full sequence | sequence record 458996 | Addgene NGS Result
CGCCATTCTGCCTGGGGACGTCGGAGCAAGCTTGATTTAGGTGACACTATAGAATACAAGCTACTTGTTC
TTTTTGCAGGATCCACTAGTGGCGCGCCATTAATTAAAGGCCGGCCAGCGATCGCCGGACCCACCATGGA
GCGAAGAGCCTGGAGTCTGCAGTGCACTGCTTTCGTCCTCTTTTGCGCTTGGTGTGCACTGAACAGTGCA
AAAGCGAAAAGGCAATTTGTCAATGAATGGGCAGCGGAGATCCCCGGGGGCCCGGAAGCAGCCTCGGCCA
TCGCCGAGGAGCTGGGCTATGACCTTTTGGGTCAGATTGGTTCACTTGAAAATCACTACTTATTCAAACA
TAAAAACCACCCCAGAAGGTCTCGAAGGAGTGCCTTTCATATCACTAAGAGATTATCTGATGATGATCGT
GTGATATGGGCTGAACAACAGTATGAAAAAGAAAGAAGTAAACGTTCAGCTCTAAGGGACTCAGCACTAA
ATCTCTTCAATGATCCCATGTGGAATCAGCAATGGTACTTGCAAGATACCAGGATGACGGCAGCCCTGCC
CAAGCTGGACCTTCATGTGATACCTGTTTGGCAAAAAGGCATTACGGGCAAAGGAGTTGTTATCACCGTA
CTGGATGATGGTTTGGAGTGGAATCACACGGACATTTATGCCAACTATGATCCAGAGGCTAGCTATGATT
TTAATGATAATGACCATGATCCATTTCCCCGATATGATCCCACAAACGAGAACAAACACGGGACCAGATG
TGCAGGAGAAATTGCCATGCAAGCAAATAATCACAAATGCGGGGTTGGAGTTGCATACAATTCCAAAGTT
GGAGGCATAAGAATGCTGGATGGCATTGTGACGGATGCTATTGAGGCCAGTTCAATTGGATTCAATCCTG
GACACGTGGATATTTACAGTGCAAGCTGGGGCCCTAATGATGATGGGAAAACTGTGGAGGGGCCTGGCCG
GCTAGCCCAGAAGGCTTTTGAATATGGTGTCAAACAGGGGAGACAGGGGAAGGGGTCCATCTTCGTCTGG
GCTTCGGGAAACGGGGGGCGTCAGGGAGATAATTGTGACTGTGATGGCTACACAGACAGCATCTACACCA
TCTCCATCAGCAGTGCCTCCCAGCAAGGCCTATCCCCCTGGTACGCTGAGAAGTGCTCCTCCACACTGGC
CACCTCTTACAGCAGCGGAGATTACACCGACCAGAGAATCACGAGCGCTGACCTGCACAATGACTGCACG
GAGACGCACACAGGCACCTCGGCCTCTGCACCTCTGGCTGCTGGCATCTTCGCTCTGGCCCTGGAAGCAA
ACCCAAATCTCACCTGGCGAGATATGCAGCACCTGGTTGTCTGGACCTCTGAGTATGACCCGCTGGCCAA
TAACCCTGGATGGAAAAAGAATGGAGCAGGCTTGATGGTGAATAGTCGATTTGGATTTGGCTTGCTAAAT
GCCAAAGCTCTGGTGGATTTAGCTGACCCCAGGACCTGGAGGAGCGTGCCTGAGAAGAAAGAGTGTGTTG
TAAAGGACAATGACTTTGAGCCCAGAGCCCTGAAAGCTAATGGAGAAGTTATCATTGAAATTCCAACAAG
AGCTTGTGAAGGACAAGAAAATGCTATCAAGTCCCTGGAGCATGTACAATTTGAAGCAACAATTGAATAT
TCCCGAAGAGGAGACCTTCATGTCACACTTACTTCTGCTGCTGGAACTAGCACTGTGCTCTTGGCTGAAA
GAGAACGGGATACATCTCCTAATGGCTTTAAGAATTGGGACTTCATGTCTGTTCACACATGGGGAGAGAA
CCCTATAGGTACTTGGACTTTGAGAATTACAGACATGTCTGGAAGAATTCAAAATGAAGGAAGAATTGTG
AACTGGAAGCTGATTTTGCACGGGACCTCTTCTCAGCCAGAGCATATGAAGCAGCCTCGTGTGTACACGT
CCTACAACACTGTTCAGAATGACAGAAGAGGGGTGGAGAAGATGGTGGATCCAGGGGAGGAGCAGCCCAC
ACAAGAGAACCCTAAGGAGAACACCCTGGTGTCCAAAAGCCCCAGCAGCAGCAGCGTAGGGGGCCGGAGG
GATGAGTTGGAGGAGGGAGCCCCTTCCGAGGCCATGCTGCGACTCCTGCAAAGTGCTTTCAGTAAAAACT
CACCGCCAAAGCAATCACCAAAGAAGTCCCCAACTGCAAAGCTCAACATCCCTTATGAAAACTTCTACGA
AGCCCTGGAAAAGCTGAACAAACCTTCCCAGCTTAAAGACTCTGAAGACAGTCTGTATAATGACTATGTT
GATGTTTTTTATAACACTAAACCTTACAAGCACAGAGACGACCGGCTGCTTCAAGCTCTGGTGGACATTC
TGAATGAGGAAAATATGGATTATAAAGACGATGACGACAAATCAGGGGAAAACTTGTATTTCCAGGGCTC
AGGGATGGCAGAAATCGGTACTGGCTTTCCATTCGACCCCCATTATGTGGAAGTCCTGGGCGAGCGCATG
CACTACGTCGATGTTGGTCCGCGCGATGGCACCCCTGTGCTGTTCCTGCACGGTAACCCGACCTCCTCCT
ACGTGTGGCGCAACATCATCCCGCATGTTGCACCGACCCATCGCTGCATTGCTCCAGACCTGATCGGTAT
GGGCAAATCCGACAAACCAGACCTGGGTTATTTCTTCGACGACCACGTCCGCTTCATGGATGCCTTCATC
GAAGCCCTGGGTCTGGAAGAGGTCGTCCTGGTCATTCACGACTGGGGCTCCGCTCTGGGTTTCCACTGGG
CCAAGCGCAATCCAGAGCGCGTCAAAGGTATTGCATTTATGGAGTTCATCCGCCCTATCCCGACCTGGGA
CGAATGGCCAGAATTTGCCCGCGAGACCTTCCAGGCCTTCCGCACCACCGACGTCGGCCGCAAGCTGATC
ATCGATCAGAACGTTTTTATCGAGGGTACGCTGCCGATGGGTGTCGTCCGCCCGCTGACTGAAGTCGAGA
TGGACCATTACCGCGAGCCGTTCCTGAATCCTGTTGACCGCGAGCCACTGTGGCGCTTCCCAAACGAGCT
GCCAATCGCCGGTGAGCCAGCGAACATCGTCGCGCTGGTCGAAGAATACATGGACTGGCTGCACCAGTCC
CCTGTCCCGAAGCTGCTGTTCTGGGGCACCCCAGGCGTTCTGATCCCACCGGCCGAAGCCGCTCGCCTGG
CCAAAAGCCTGCCTAACTGCAAGGCTGTGGACATCGGCCCGGGTCTGAATCTGCTGCAAGAAGACAACCC
GGACCTGATCGGCAGCGAGATCGCGCGCTGGCTGTCGACGCTCGAGATTTCCGGCGGCAGCAGCCATCAT
CATCATCATCATGGGTCAGGGTAATAATCGAATTCAAGGCCTCTCGAGCCTCTAGAACTATAGTGAGTCG
TATTACGTAGATCCAGACATGATAAGATACATTGATGAGTTTGGACAAACCACAACTAGAATGCAGTGAA
AAAAATGCTTTATTTGTGAAATTTGTGATGCTATTGCTTTATTTGTAACCATTATAAGCTGCAATAAACA
AGTTAACAACAACAATTGCATTCATTTTATGTTTCAGGTTCAGGGGGAGGTGTGGGAGGTTTTTTAATTC
GCGGCCGCGGCGCCAATGCATTGGGCCCGGTACCCAGCTTTTGTTCCCTTTAGTGAGGGTTAATTGCGCG
CTTGGCGTAATCATGGTCATAGCTGTTTCCTGTGTGAAATTGTTATCCGCTCACAATTCCACACAACATA
CGAGCCGGGAGCATAAAGTGTAAAGCCTGGGGTGCCTAATGAGTGAGCTAACTCACATTAATTGCGTTGC
GCTCACTGCCCGCTTTCCAGTCGGGAAACCTGTCGTGCCAGCTGCATTAATGAATCGGCCAACGCGCGGG
GAGAGGCGGTTTGCGTATTGGGCGCTCTTCCGCTTCCTCGCTCACTGACTCGCTGCGCTCGGTCGTTCGG
CTGCGGCGAGCGGTATCAGCTCACTCAAAGGCGGTAATACGGTTATCCACAGAATCAGGGGATAACGCAG
GAAAGAACATGTGAGCAAAAGGCCAGCAAAAGGCCAGGAACCGTAAAAAGGCCGCGTTGCTGGCGTTTTT
CCATAGGCTCCGCCCCCCTGACGAGCATCACAAAAATCGACGCTCAAGTCAGAGGTGGCGAAACCCGACA
GGACTATAAAGATACCAGGCGTTTCCCCCTGGAAGCTCCCTCGTGCGCTCTCCTGTTCCGACCCTGCCGC
TTACCGGATACCTGTCCGCCTTTCTCCCTTCGGGAAGCGTGGCGCTTTCTCATAGCTCACGCTGTAGGTA
TCTCAGTTCGGTGTAGGTCGTTCGCTCCAAGCTGGGCTGTGTGCACGAACCCCCCGTTCAGCCCGACCGC
TGCGCCTTATCCGGTAACTATCGTCTTGAGTCCAACCCGGTAAGACACGACTTATCGCCACTGGCAGCAG
CCACTGGTAACAGGATTAGCAGAGCGAGGTATGTAGGCGGTGCTACAGAGTTCTTGAAGTGGTGGCCTAA
CTACGGCTACACTAGAAGAACAGTATTTGGTATCTGCGCTCTGCTGAAGCCAGTTACCTTCGGAAAAAGA
GTTGGTAGCTCTTGATCCGGCAAACAAACCACCGCTGGTAGCGGTGGTTTTTTTGTTTGCAAGCAGCAGA
TTACGCGCAGAAAAAAAGGATCTCAAGAAGATCCTTTGATCTTTTCTACGGGGTCTGACGCTCAGTGGAA
CGAAAACTCACGTTAAGGGATTTTGGTCATGAGATTATCAAAAAGGATCTTCACCTAGATCCTTTTAAAT
TAAAAATGAAGTTTTAAATCAATCTAAAGTATATATGAGTAAACTTGGTCTGACAGTTACCAATGCTTAA
TCAGTGAGGCACCTATCTCAGCGATCTGTCTATTTCGTTCATCCATAGTTGCCTGACTCCCCGTCGTGTA
GATAACTACGATACGGGAGGGCTTACCATCTGGCCCCAGTGCTGCAATGATACCGCGAGACCCACGCTCA
CCGGCTCCAGATTTATCAGCAATAAACCAGCCAGCCGGAAGGGCCGAGCGCAGAAGTGGTCCTGCAACTT
TATCCGCCTCCATCCAGTCTATTAATTGTTGCCGGGAAGCTAGAGTAAGTAGTTCGCCAGTTAATAGTTT
GCGCAACGTTGTTGCCATTGCTACAGGCATCGTGGTGTCACGCTCGTCGTTTGGTATGGCTTCATTCAGC
TCCGGTTCCCAACGATCAAGGCGAGTTACATGATCCCCCATGTTGTGCAAAAAAGCGGTTAGCTCCTTCG
GTCCTCCGATCGTTGTCAGAAGTAAGTTGGCCGCAGTGTTATCACTCATGGTTATGGCAGCACTGCATAA
TTCTCTTACTGTCATGCCATCCGTAAGATGCTTTTCTGTGACTGGTGAGTACTCAACCAAGTCATTCTGA
GAATAGTGTATGCGGCGACCGAGTTGCTCTTGCCCGGCGTCAATACGGGATAATACCGCGCCACATAGCA
GAACTTTAAAAGTGCTCATCATTGGAAAACGTTCTTCGGGGCGAAAACTCTCAAGGATCTTACCGCTGTT
GAGATCCAGTTCGATGTAACCCACTCGTGCACCCAACTGATCTTCAGCATCTTTTACTTTCACCAGCGTT
TCTGGGTGAGCAAAAACAGGAAGGCAAAATGCCGCAAAAAAGGGAATAAGGGCGACACGGAAATGTTGAA
TACTCATACTCTTCCTTTTTCAATATTATTGAAGCATTTATCAGGGTTATTGTCTCATGAGCGGATACAT
ATTTGAATGTATTTAGAAAAATAAACAAATAGGGGTTCCGCGCACATTTCCCCGAAAAGTGCCACCTAAA
TTGTAAGCGTTAATATTTTGTTAAAATTCGCGTTAAATTTTTGTTAAATCAGCTCATTTTTTAACCAATA
GGCCGAAATCGGCAAAATCCCTTATAAATCAAAAGAATAGACCGAGATAGGGT
[37 nt withheld, positions 6004-6040]
AAAGAACGTGGACTCCAACGTCAAAGG
[49 nt withheld, positions 6068-6116]
T
[91 nt withheld, positions 6118-6208]
G
[124 nt withheld, positions 6210-6333]
CCCATTCGCCATTCAGGCTGCGCAACTGTTGGGAAGGGCGATCGGTGCGGGCCTCTTCGCTATTACGCCA
GTCGACCGCCAATTCAATATGGCGTATATGGACTCATGCCAATTCAATATGGTGGATCTGGACCTGTGCC
AATTCAATATGGCGTATATGGACTCGTGCCAATTCAATATGGTGGATCTGGACCCCAGCCAATTCAATAT
GGCGGACTTGGCACCATGCCAATTCAATATGGCGGACCTGGCACTGTGCCAACTGGGGAGGGGTCTACTT
GGCACGGTGCCAAGTTTGAGGAGGGGTCTTGGCCCTGTGCCAAGTCCGCCATATTGAATTGGCATGGTGC
CAATAATGGCGGCCATATTGGCTATATGCCAGGATCAATATATAGGCAATATCCAATATGGCCCTATGCC
AATATGGCTATTGGCCAGGTTCAATACTATGTATTGGCCCTATGCCATATAGTATTCCATATATGGGTTT
TCCTATTGACGTAGATAGCCCCTCCCAATGGGCGGTCCCATATACCATATATGGGGCTTCCTAATACCGC
CCATAGCCACTCCCCCATTGACGTCAATGGTCTCTATATATGGTCTTTCCTATTGACGTCATATGGGCGG
TCCTATTGACGTATATGGCGCCTCCCCCATTGACGTCAATTACGGTAAATGGCCCGCCTGGCTCAATGCC
CATTGACGTCAATAGGACCACCCACCATTGACGTCAATGGGATGGCTCATTGCCCATTCATATCCGTTCT
CACGCCCCCTATTGACGTCAATGACGGTAAATGGCCCACTTGGCAGTACATCAATATCTATTAATAGTAA
CTTGGCAAGTACATTACTATTGGAAGTACGCCAGGGTACATTGGCAGTACTCCCATTGACGTCAATGGCG
GTAAATGGCCCGCGATGGCTGCCAAGTACATCCCCATTGACGTCAATGGGGAGGGGCAATGACGCAAATG
GGCGTTCCATTGACGTAAATGGGCGGTAGGCGTGCCTAATGGGAGGTCTATATAAGCAATGCTCGTTTAG
GGAAC
Features (pLannotate 1.2.2; 17 found; start..end, strand, type, name):
     35..53      +  promoter       SP6 promoter: promoter for bacteriophage SP6 RNA polymerase
    136..2394    +  CDS            PCSK1: NEC1_HUMAN - Also known as NEC1. Experimental evidence at protein level: Swiss-Prot protein existence level 1. Involved in the processing of hormone and other protein precursors at sites comprised of pairs of basic amino acid residues. Substrates include POMC, renin, enkephalin, dynorphin, somatostatin, insulin and AGRP. From Homo sapiens (Human).
   2455..3345    +  CDS            HaloTag®: modified bacterial dehalogenase that forms covalent bonds with chloroalkane derivatives
   3355..3374    +  CDS            capTEV™ (fragment): composite tag for in vivo biotinylation, TEV protease cleavage, and 6xHis tagging
   3418..3435    -  promoter       T7 promoter (fragment): promoter for bacteriophage T7 RNA polymerase
   3440..3574    -  polyA_signal   SV40 poly(A) signal: SV40 polyadenylation signal
   3687..3705    -  promoter       T3 promoter: promoter for bacteriophage T3 RNA polymerase
   3750..3766    -  protein_bind   lac operator: The lac repressor binds to the lac operator to inhibit transcription in E. coli. This inhibition can be relieved by adding lactose or isopropyl-β-D-thiogalactopyranoside (IPTG). lac repressor encoded by lacI
   3774..3804    -  promoter       lac promoter: promoter for the E. coli lac operon
   3819..3840    -  protein_bind   CAP binding site: CAP binding activates transcription in the presence of cAMP. E. coli catabolite activator protein
   3853..3945    -  CDS            lacI (fragment): lac repressor; lacI; The lac repressor binds to the lac operator to inhibit transcription in E. coli. This inhibition can be relieved by adding lactose or isopropyl-β-D-thiogalactopyranoside (IPTG).
   4128..4716    -  rep_origin     ori: high-copy-number ColE1/pMB1/pBR322/pUC origin of replication
   4887..5747    -  CDS            AmpR: β-lactamase; bla; confers resistance to ampicillin, carbenicillin, and related antibiotics
   5748..5852    -  promoter       AmpR promoter: bla
   5905..6333    -  rep_origin     f1 ori (sequence partly withheld): f1 bacteriophage origin of replication; arrow indicates direction of (+) strand synthesis
   6338..6404    -  CDS            lacZα (fragment): LacZα fragment of β-galactosidase; lacZ fragment
   6411..7388    +  promoter       CMV IE94 promoter: enhancer/promoter region of simian cytomegalovirus major immediate early transcription unit IE94
