[The description below was written by a language model from this plasmid's Addgene catalogue record and pLannotate feature annotations shown in this document.]
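Description:
pCS2+8-PCSK1-flag-tev-halo-his is a mammalian expression plasmid of about 7.4 kb built on the pCS2+8 backbone. It carries the human PCSK1 coding sequence (also called NEC1 or PC1/3), which encodes a proprotein convertase that processes hormone and other protein precursors at pairs of basic residues. In E. coli it replicates from a high-copy ColE1/pUC-type origin and is selected with ampicillin through the β-lactamase gene. An f1 origin and remnants of lac promoter/operator, lacI and lacZα sequences are also present as backbone elements.

The PCSK1 open reading frame lies downstream of the simian CMV IE94 enhancer/promoter, which drives expression in transfected mammalian cells. An SP6 promoter just upstream of the coding sequence also allows in vitro transcription of the fusion mRNA. An SV40 polyadenylation signal follows the cassette, though the automated annotation places it on the opposite strand. T7 (partial) and T3 promoters flank it in the reverse orientation.

According to the catalogue and the plasmid name, PCSK1 is fused at its C terminus to a Flag epitope, a TEV protease cleavage site, HaloTag and a His6 tag. The feature table explicitly detects HaloTag and, right after it, a short match to a composite TEV/His tag that probably corresponds to the terminal His6. The Flag and TEV elements are not annotated separately, but they would fit in the short gap between PCSK1 and HaloTag. HaloTag is a modified dehalogenase that bonds covalently to chloroalkane ligands.

The stated purpose is T-REX experiments on PCSK1; the record does not explain the method, but the associated publication concerns mapping of electrophile responsivity.
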