Addgene plasmid #227155: pCS2+8-PCSK1-flag-tev-halo-his
Purpose: For T-REX expriments of PCSK1.
Depositing lab: Yimon Aye. Depositing organization: Swiss Federal Institute of Technology (EPFL). Publication: Organ-specific electrophile responsivity mapping in live C. elegans. Liu J, Kulkarni A, Gao YQ, Urul DA, Hamelin R, Novotny BA, Long MJC, Aye Y. Cell. 2024 Dec 26;187(26):7450-7469.e29. doi: 10.1016/j.cell.2024.10.014. Epub 2024 Nov 5. PubMed 39504959.
Backbone
  Vector backbone: pCS2+8
  Backbone size w/o insert (bp): 4134
  Total vector size (bp): 7391
  Vector type: Mammalian Expression
Growth in bacteria
  Bacterial resistance: Ampicillin, 100 μg/mL
  Growth temperature: 37°C
  Growth strain: DH5alpha
  Copy number: High Copy
Gene/Insert
  Gene/Insert name: PCSK1 (alt name: NEC1)
  Species: H. sapiens (human)
  GenBank ID: NM_000439.5
  Entrez Gene: PCSK1 (a.k.a. BMIQ12, NEC1, PC1, PC1/3, PC3, SPC3)
  Promoter: CMV and SP6
  Tag / fusion protein: Flag (C terminal on insert); HaloTag (C terminal on insert); His6 (C terminal on insert)
  Cloning method: Ligation Independent Cloning
  Sequencing primers: 5′ CMV forward or SP6 forward; 3′ M13 reverse
Terms and licenses: Academic/Nonprofit Terms; Industry Terms: Not Available to Industry
How to cite: pCS2+8-PCSK1-flag-tev-halo-his was a gift from Yimon Aye (Addgene plasmid # 227155 ; http://n2t.net/addgene:227155 ; RRID:Addgene_227155)
